Addgene plasmid #16834: XE73 TM Beta-catenin 1-myc in CS2+
Depositing lab: Randall Moon. Depositing organization: University of Washington. Publication: Analysis of the signaling activities of localization mutants of beta-catenin during axis specification in Xenopus. Miller JR, Moon RT. J Cell Biol. 1997 Oct 6. 139(1):229-43. 10.1083/jcb.139.1.229 PubMed 9314542.
Backbone
  Vector backbone: pCS2+
  Backbone size w/o insert (bp): 4095
  Vector type: Xenopus Expression
Growth in bacteria
  Bacterial resistance: Ampicillin, 100 μg/mL
  Growth temperature: 37°C
  Growth strain: DH5alpha
  Copy number: High Copy
Gene/Insert
  Gene/Insert name: TM beta-catenin 1-myc (alt name: beta catenin)
  Species: X. laevis (frog)
  Entrez Gene: ctnnb1.L (a.k.a. XELAEV_18031149mg, B-catenin, beta-catenin, ctnnb, ctnnb1, ctnnb1-a, ctnnb1-b)
  Tag / fusion protein: c-myc (C terminal on insert)
  Cloning method: Restriction Enzyme
  Sequencing primers: 5′ SP6; 3′ T7
Terms and licenses: Academic/Nonprofit Terms; Industry Terms: Not Available to Industry
Depositor comments: TM of N-cadherin to NH2 terminal deletion of Beta-catenin myc. Linearize with Not 1 and transcribe with SP6. Plasmid History: Constructed by Jeffery Miller. Reference: Miller and Moon, 1997, J. Cell Biology 139:229-244.
How to cite: XE73 TM Beta-catenin 1-myc in CS2+ was a gift from Randall Moon (Addgene plasmid # 16834 ; http://n2t.net/addgene:16834 ; RRID:Addgene_16834)
