[The description below was written by a language model from this plasmid's Addgene catalogue record.]
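Description:
XE73 TM Beta-catenin 1-myc in CS2+ is a Xenopus expression plasmid built on the pCS2+ backbone (about 4.1 kb without insert). It is a high-copy vector propagated in E. coli under ampicillin selection. pCS2+ is a widely used dual-purpose vector. It is generally known to carry a strong viral promoter (simian CMV IE94) for expression in vertebrate cells and embryos, together with an upstream SP6 promoter for in vitro synthesis of mRNA and an SV40 polyadenylation signal. No feature table accompanies this record, so those backbone elements are inferred from the vector name rather than documented here. SP6 and T7 are the listed 5′ and 3′ sequencing primer sites flanking the insert.

The insert encodes a membrane-tethered form of Xenopus laevis beta-catenin (ctnnb1.L). According to the depositor's notes, the transmembrane domain of N-cadherin is fused to an amino-terminally deleted beta-catenin, and a c-myc epitope at the C terminus allows detection of the protein. The exact boundaries of the deletion and of the cadherin segment are not stated. Anchoring beta-catenin to the membrane constrains its subcellular localization. This fits the associated study, which examined how localization mutants of beta-catenin signal during axis specification in Xenopus. The depositor indicates that the plasmid serves as a template for SP6 transcription after NotI linearization. This implies that the resulting synthetic mRNA is intended for introduction into frog embryos to test whether beta-catenin held away from the nucleus retains Wnt-pathway and axis-inducing activity.
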