>Addgene plasmid #16834 | XE73 TM Beta-catenin 1-myc in CS2+ | addgene partial sequence | sequence record 23413 | SP6 5'-ATTTAGGTGACACTATAG-3'
GATCCATCGATTCGAATTCAAGGGGGACCATGTGCCGGAAACAGCCCTTCCTGTTACCGACTCTACTCGG
CATCCTAGCGGCCCTGATGCTGCAGCAGGGACCAGTTGAAGCATTCGGGGGATCCCTTGATTATGGCATC
TATAATATTCCAATTCACATCACAGATTCGGGAAATCCTGCCATGTCAAACACTTCGTACCTGCGTGTGA
AGGTCTGCTCTTGTGAGCATGGATACTGCAGCACTACAGCTCCCATTATTGGAACTGGCTTGGGCACGGG
AGCTATTATTGCAATTCTTCTTTGCATTATCATTTTACTCACTTTAGTGTTGATGTTTGTTGTATGGATG
AAGCGCCGGGACAAGACTCGAGCAATCCCCGAGCTGACGAAACTGCTTAATGACGAGGACCAGGTTGTAG
TTAACAAGGCTGCTGTAATGGTTCACCAGCTGTCAAAGAAGGAAGCCTCACGCCATGCTATAATGCGCTC
ACCACAGATGGTGTCTGCTATAGTTCGTACAATGCAGAACACAAATGATGTAGAGACTGCACGATGCACT
GCGGGAACACTTCACAACCTTTCTCACCATCGTGAAGGCTTGTTGGCCATATTTAAATCTGGAGGCATTC
CTGCTCTAGTTAAAATGCTTGGCTCACCAGTTGACTCTGTACTATTCTATGCCATCACAACACTGCACAA
TCTACTTCTCCATCAAGAAGGAGCAAAAATGGCTGTACGTCTGG
